>Addgene plasmid #157350 | pD649-HAsp-AMIGO1-COMP5AP-AviTag-9xHis | addgene full sequence | sequence record 420998 | Addgene NGS Result
CGAGGTCATCTCCGTGATGAATCGGGCCAAGAAAGCAGGGAAGTCAGTGGGAGTGGTAACCACCACACGA
GTGCAGCACGCCTCGCCAGCCGGCACCTACGCCCACACGGTGAACCGCAACTGGTACTCGGACGCCGACG
TGCCTGCCTCGGCCCGCCAGGAGGGGTGCCAGGACATCGCTACGCAGCTCATCTCCAACATGGACATTGA
CGTGATCCTAGGTGGAGGCCGAAAGTACATGTTTCGCATGGGAACCCCAGACCCTGAGTACCCAGATGAC
TACAGCCAAGGTGGGACCAGGCTGGACGGGAAGAATCTGGTGCAGGAATGGCTGGCGAAGCGCCAGGGTG
CCCGGTATGTGTGGAACCGCACTGAGCTCATGCAGGCTTCCCTGGACCCGTCTGTGACCCATCTCATGGG
TCTCTTTGAGCCTGGAGACATGAAATACGAGATCCACCGAGACTCCACACTGGACCCCTCCCTGATGGAG
ATGACAGAGGCTGCCCTGCGCCTGCTGAGCAGGAACCCCCGCGGCTTCTTCCTCTTCGTGGAGGGTGGTC
GCATCGACCATGGTCATCATGAAAGCAGGGCTTACCGGGCACTGACTGAGACGATCATGTTCGACGACGC
CATTGAGAGGGCGGGCCAGCTCACCAGCGAGGAGGACACGCTGAGCCTCGTCACTGCCGACCACTCCCAC
GTCTTCTCCTTCGGAGGCTACCCCCTGCGAGGGAGCTCCATCTTCGGGCTGGCCCCTGGCAAGGCCCGGG
ACAGGAAGGCCTACACGGTCCTCCTATACGGAAACGGTCCAGGCTATGTGCTCAAGGACGGCGCCCGGCC
GGATGTTACCGAGAGCGAGAGCGGGAGCCCCGAGTATCGGCAGCAGTCAGCAGTGCCCCTGGACGAAGAG
ACCCACGCAGGCGAGGACGTGGCGGTGTTCGCGCGCGGCCCGCAGGCGCACCTGGTTCACGGCGTGCAGG
AGCAGACCTTCATAGCGCACGTCATGGCCTTCGCCGCCTGCCTGGAGCCCTACACCGCCTGCGACCTGGC
GCCCCCCGCCGGCACCACCGACGCCGCGCACCCGGGTGGCGGAGGACTGAACGACATCTTCGAGGCTCAG
AAAATCGAATGGCACGAACATCACCATCACCATCACCATCACCATTAAGGCCGGCCTGTAGTCACTGGCA
CAACGCGTTACCCGGTAAGCCAATCGGGTATACACGGTCGTCATACTGCAGACAGGGTTCTTCTACTTTG
CAAGATAGTCTTGAGTAGTAAAATAAATAGATAGAGAAAATCAGCCTCGACTGTGCCTTCTAGTTGCCAG
CCATCTGTTGTTTGCCCCTCCCCCGTGCCTTCCTTGACCCTGGAAGGTGCCACTCCCACTGTCCTTTCCT
AATAAAATGAGGAAATTGCATCACAACACTCAACCCTATCTCGGTCTATTCTTTTGATTTATAAGGGATT
TTGCCGATTTCGGCCTATTGGTTAAAAAATGAGCTGATTTAACAAAAATTTAACGCGAATTAATTCTGTG
GAATGTGTGTCAGTTAGGGTGTGGAAAGTCCCCAGGCTCCCCAGCAGGCAGAAGTATGCAAAGCATGCAT
CTCAATTAGTCAGCAACCAGGTGTGGAAAGTCCCCAGGCTCCCCAGCAGGCAGAAGTATGCAAAGCATGC
ATCTCAATTAGTCAGCAACCATAGTCCCGCCCCTAACTCCGCCCATCCCGCCCCTAACTCCGCCCAGTTC
CGCCCATTCTCCGCCCCATGGCTGACTAATTTTTTTTATTTATGCAGAGGCCGAGGCCGCCTCTGCCTCT
GAGCTATTCCAGAAGTAGTGAGGAGGCTTTTTTGGAGGCCTAGGCTTTTGCAAAAAGCTCCCGGGAGCTT
GTATATCCATTTTCGGATCTGATCAGCACGTGTTGACAATTAATCATCGGCATAGTATATCGGCATAGTA
TAATACGACAAGGTGAGGAACTAAACCATGACCGAGTACAAGCCCACGGTGCGCCTCGCCACCCGCGACG
ACGTCCCCAGGGCCGTACGCACCCTCGCCGCCGCGTTCGCCGACTACCCCGCCACGCGCCACACCGTCGA
TCCGGACCGCCACATCGAGCGGGTCACCGAGCTGCAAGAACTCTTCCTCACGCGCGTCGGGCTCGACATC
GGCAAGGTGTGGGTCGCGGACGACGGCGCCGCGGTGGCGGTCTGGACCACGCCGGAGAGCGTCGAAGCGG
GGGCGGTGTTCGCCGAGATCGGCCCGCGCATGGCCGAGTTGAGCGGTTCCCGGCTGGCCGCGCAGCAACA
GATGGAAGGCCTCCTGGCGCCGCACCGGCCCAAGGAGCCCGCGTGGTTCCTGGCCACCGTCGGCGTCTCG
CCCGACCACCAGGGCAAGGGTCTGGGCAGCGCCGTCGTGCTCCCCGGAGTGGAGGCGGCCGAGCGCGCCG
GGGTGCCCGCCTTCCTGGAGACATCCGCGCCCCGCAACCTCCCCTTCTACGAGCGGCTCGGCTTCACCGT
CACCGCCGACGTCGAGGTGCCCGAAGGACCGCGCACCTGGTGCATGACCCGCAAGCCCGGTGCCTGACAC
GTGCTACGAGATTTCGATTCCACCGCCGCCTTCTATGAAAGGTTGGGCTTCGGAATCGTTTTCCGGGACG
CCGGCTGGATGATCCTCCAGCGCGGGGATCTCATGCTGGAGTTCTTCGCCCACCCCAACTTGTTTATTGC
AGCTTATAATGGTTACAAATAAAGCAATAGCATCACAAATTTCACAAATAAAGCATTTTTTTCACTGCAT
TCTAGTTGTGGTTTGTCCAAACTCATCAATGTATCTTATCATGTCTGTATACCGTCGACCTCTAGCTAGA
GCTTGGCGTAATCATGGTCATTACCAATGCTTAATCAGTGAGGCACCTATCTCAGCGATCTGTCTATTTC
GTTCATCCATAGTTGCCTGACTCCCCGTCGTGTAGATAACTACGATACGGGAGGGCTTACCATCTGGCCC
CAGCGCTGCGATGATACCGCGAGAACCACGCTCACCGGCTCCGGATTTATCAGCAATAAACCAGCCAGCC
GGAAGGGCCGAGCGCAGAAGTGGTCCTGCAACTTTATCCGCCTCCATCCAGTCTATTAATTGTTGCCGGG
AAGCTAGAGTAAGTAGTTCGCCAGTTAATAGTTTGCGCAACGTTGTTGCCATCGCTACAGGCATCGTGGT
GTCACGCTCGTCGTTTGGTATGGCTTCATTCAGCTCCGGTTCCCAACGATCAAGGCGAGTTACATGATCC
CCCATGTTGTGCAAAAAAGCGGTTAGCTCCTTCGGTCCTCCGATCGTTGTCAGAAGTAAGTTGGCCGCAG
TGTTATCACTCATGGTTATGGCAGCACTGCATAATTCTCTTACTGTCATGCCATCCGTAAGATGCTTTTC
TGTGACTGGTGAGTACTCAACCAAGTCATTCTGAGAATAGTGTATGCGGCGACCGAGTTGCTCTTGCCCG
GCGTCAATACGGGATAATACCGCGCCACATAGCAGAACTTTAAAAGTGCTCATCATTGGAAAACGTTCTT
CGGGGCGAAAACTCTCAAGGATCTTACCGCTGTTGAGATCCAGTTCGATGTAACCCACTCGTGCACCCAA
CTGATCTTCAGCATCTTTTACTTTCACCAGCGTTTCTGGGTGAGCAAAAACAGGAAGGCAAAATGCCGCA
AAAAAGGGAATAAGGGCGACACGGAAATGTTGAATACTCATATTCTTCCTTTTTCAATATTATTGAAGCA
TTTATCAGGGTTATTGTCTCATGAGCGGATACATATTTGAATGTATTTAGAAAAATAAACAAATAGGGGT
CAGTGTTACAACCAATTAACCAATTCTGAACATTATCGCGAGCCCATTTATACCTGAATATGGCTCATAA
CACCCCTTGCTCATGACCAAAATCCCTTAACGTGAGTTACGCGCGCGTCGTTCCACTGAGCGTCAGACCC
CGTAGAAAAGATCAAAGGATCTTCTTGAGATCCTTTTTTTCTGCGCGTAATCTGCTGCTTGCAAACAAAA
AAACCACCGCTACCAGCGGTGGTTTGTTTGCCGGATCAAGAGCTACCAACTCTTTTTCCGAAGGTAACTG
GCTTCAGCAGAGCGCAGATACCAAATACTGTTCTTCTAGTGTAGCCGTAGTTAGCCCACCACTTCAAGAA
CTCTGTAGCACCGCCTACATACCTCGCTCTGCTAATCCTGTTACCAGTGGCTGCTGCCAGTGGCGATAAG
TCGTGTCTTACCGGGTTGGACTCAAGACGATAGTTACCGGATAAGGCGCAGCGGTCGGGCTGAACGGGGG
GTTCGTGCACACAGCCCAGCTTGGAGCGAACGACCTACACCGAACTGAGATACCTACAGCGTGAGCTATG
AGAAAGCGCCACGCTTCCCGAAGGGAGAAAGGCGGACAGGTATCCGGTAAGCGGCAGGGTCGGAACAGGA
GAGCGCACGAGGGAGCTTCCAGGGGGAAACGCCTGGTATCTTTATAGTCCTGTCGGGTTTCGCCACCTCT
GACTTGAGCGTCGATTTTTGTGATGCTCGTCAGGGGGGCGGAGCCTATGGAAAAACGCCAGCAACGCGGC
CTTTTTACGGTTCCTGGCCTTTTGCTGGCCTTTTGCTCACATGTTCTTTCCTGCGTTATCCCCTGATTCT
GTGGATAACCGTATTACCGCCTTTGAGTGAGCTGATACCGCTCGCCGCAGCCGAACGACCGAGCGCAGCG
AGTCAGTGAGCGAGGAAGCGGAAGGCGAGAGTAGGGAACTGCCAGGCATCAAACTAAGCAGAAGGCCCCT
GACGGATGGCCTTTTTGCGTTTCTACAAACTCTTTCTGTGTTGTAAAACGACGGCCAGTCTTAAGCTCGG
GCCCCCTGGGCGGTTCTGATAACGAGTAATCGTTAATCCGCAAATAACGTAAAAACCCGCTTCGGCGGGT
TTTTTTATGGGGGGAGTTTAGGGAAAGAGCATTTGTCAGAATATTTAAGGGCGCCTGTCACTTTGCTTGA
TATATGAGAATTATTTAACCTTATAAATGAGAAAAAAGCAACGCACTTTAAATAAGATACGTTGCTTTTT
CGATTGATGAACACCTATAATTAAACTATTCATCTATTATTTATGATTTTTTGTATATACAATATTTCTA
GTTTGTTAAAGAGAATTAAGAAAATAAATCTCGAAAATAATAAAGGGAAAATCAGTTTTTGATATCAAAA
TTATACATGTCAACGATAATACAAAATATAATACAAACTATAAGATGTTATCAGTATTTATTATCATTTA
GAATAAATTTTGTGTCGCCCTTAATTGTGAGCGGATAACAATTACGAGCTTCATGCACAGTGGCGTTGAC
TCAATATTGGCCATTAGCCATATTATTCATTGGTTATATAGCATAAATCAATATTGGCTATTGGCCATTG
CATACGTTGTATCTATATCATAATATGTACATTTATATTGGCTCATGTCCAATATGACCGCCATGTTGGC
ATTGATTATTGACTAGTTATTAATAGTAATCAATTACGGGGTCATTAGTTCATAGCCCATATATGGAGTT
CCGCGTTACATAACTTACGGTAAATGGCCCGCCTGGCTGACCGCCCAACGACCCCCGCCCATTGACGTCA
ATAATGACGTATGTTCCCATAGTAACGCCAATAGGGACTTTCCATTGACGTCAATGGGTGGAGTATTTAC
GGTAAACTGCCCACTTGGCAGTACATCAAGTGTATCATATGCCAAGTACGCCCCCTATTGACGTCAATGA
CGGTAAATGGCCCGCCTGGCATTATGCCCAGTACATGACCTTATGGGACTTTCCTACTTGGCAGTACATC
TACGTATTAGTCATCGCTATTACCATGGTGATGCGGTTTTGGCAGTACATCAATGGGCGTGGATAGCGGT
TTGACTCACGGGGATTTCCAAGTCTCCACCCCATTGACGTCAATGGGAGTTTGTTTTGGCACCAAAATCA
ACGGGACTTTCCAAAATGTCGTAACAACTCCGCCCCATTGACGCAAATGGGCGGTAGGCGTGTACGGTGG
GAGGTCTATATAAGCAGAGCTCGTTTAGTGAACCGTCAGATCGCCTGGAGACGCCATCCACGCTGTTTTG
ACCTCCATAGAAGACACCGGGACCGATCCAGCCTCCGCGGCCGGGAACGGTGCATTGGAACGCGGATTCC
CCGTGCCAAGAGTGACGTAAGTACCGCCTATAGAGTCTATAGGCCCACCCCCTTGGCTTCGTTAGAACGC
GGCTACAATTAATACATAACCTTATGTATCATACACATACGATTTAGGTGACACTATAGAATAACATCCA
CTTTGCCTTTCTCTCCACAGGTGTCCACTCCCAGGTCCAACTGCACCTCGGTTCTATCGAAAACGCGCCT
GCTAGCGCCACCATGAAGACCATCATTGCCCTGAGCTACATCTTCTGCCTGGTGTTCGCTGCGGCCGCCG
GTAGAGCTGTTGTTTCTTGTCCTGCTGCCTGCCTGTGCGCCAGCAATATCCTGAGCTGTAGCAAGCAGCA
GCTGCCCAATGTGCCTCACAGCCTGCCATCTTACACAGCCCTGCTGGACCTGAGCCACAACAACCTGAGC
AGACTGAGAGCCGAGTGGACCCCTACAAGACTGACACAGCTGCACTCCCTGCTGCTGTCCCACAATCACC
TGAACTTCATCAGCAGCGAGGCCTTCTCTCCCGTGCCTAACCTGAGATACCTGGACCTGTCCAGCAACCA
GCTGAGAACCCTGGACGAGTTCCTGTTCAGCGACCTCCAGGTGCTGGAAGTGCTGCTGCTCTACAACAAC
CACATCATGGCCGTGGACAGATGCGCCTTCGATGATATGGCCCAGCTGCAGAAGCTGTATCTGAGCCAGA
ACCAGATCAGCAGATTCCCACTGGAACTGGTCAAAGAGGGCGCCAAGCTGCCTAAGCTGACACTGCTGGA
TCTGTCCTCCAACAAGCTGAAGAATCTGCCCCTGCCTGACCTGCAGAAACTGCCCGCCTGGATCAAGAAT
GGCCTGTACCTGCACAACAATCCTCTGAACTGCGACTGCGAGCTGTACCAGCTGTTCAGCCACTGGCAGT
ACAGACAGCTGAGCAGCGTGATGGACTTCCAAGAGGACCTGTACTGCATGAACAGCAAGAAACTGCACAA
CGTGTTCAACCTGTCCTTCCTGAATTGCGGCGAGTACAAAGAGAGAGCCTGGGAAGCCCACCTGGGCGAC
ACACTGATCATCAAGTGCGACACCAAACAGCAGGGCATGACCAAAGTGTGGGTCACCCCTAGCAACGAGC
GCGTGCTGGATGAAGTGACCAATGGCACCGTGTCCGTGTCCAAGGATGGCAGCCTTCTGTTCCAGCAAGT
GCAGGTTGAGGACGGCGGCGTGTACACATGTTATGCCATGGGCGAGACATTCAACGAGACACTGAGCGTG
GAACTGAAGGTGCACAACTTCACACTGCACGGCCACCACGACACCCTGAACACAGGCGCGCCGGAAGATC
AAGTTGATCCAAGATTGATTGATGGCAAGGGCGGATCTCTGGAGGTGCTGTTCCAGGGACCAGGCGGAAG
CGGCAATCCCGGCGGCGATCTGGCCCCCCAGATGCTGCGCGAGCTGCAGGAGACCAATGCCGCCCTGCAG
GACGTGCGCGAGCTGCTGCGCCACCGCGTGAAGGAGATCACCTTCCTGAAGAACACCGTGATGGAGTGCG
ACGCCTGCGGTATGCAGCCCTCTAGAGGCTCCGGCTCCATCATCCCAGTTGAGGAGGAGAACCCGGACTT
CTGGAACCGCGAGGCAGCCGAGGCCCTGGGTGCCGCCAAGAAGCTGCAGCCTGCACAGACAGCCGCCAAG
AACCTCATCATCTTCCTGGGCGATGGGATGGGGGTGTCTACGGTGACAGCTGCCAGGATCCTAAAAGGGC
AGAAGAAGGACAAACTGGGGCCTGAGATACCCCTGGCCATGGACCGCTTCCCATATGTGGCTCTGTCCAA
GACATACAATGTAGACAAACATGTGCCAGACAGTGGAGCCACAGCCACGGCCTACCTGTGCGGGGTCAAG
GGCAACTTCCAGACCATTGGCTTGAGTGCAGCCGCCCGCTTTAACCAGTGCAACACGACACGCGGCAA
Features (pLannotate 1.2.2; 24 found; start..end, strand, type, name):
   1097..1138    +  CDS            AviTag™ (fragment): peptide tag that allows for enzymatic biotinylation
   1142..1165    +  CDS            8xHis: 8xHis affinity tag
   1311..1422    +  polyA_signal   bGH poly(A) signal: bovine growth hormone polyadenylation signal
   1423..1531    +  rep_origin     f1 ori (fragment): f1 bacteriophage origin of replication; arrow indicates direction of (+) strand synthesis
   1545..1874    +  promoter       SV40 promoter: SV40 enhancer and early promoter
   1922..1969    +  promoter       EM7 promoter: synthetic bacterial promoter&nbsp
   1988..2587    +  CDS            PuroR (fragment): puromycin N-acetyltransferase; pac from Streptomyces; confers resistance to puromycin
   2597..2722    +  CDS            ble (fragment): BLE_KLEPN - Experimental evidence at protein level: Swiss-Prot protein existence level 1. Binding protein with a strong affinity to the bleomycin family of antibiotics. Binds to CL990; an antimitotic-antibiotic compound. From Klebsiella pneumoniae.
   2717..2838    +  polyA_signal   SV40 poly(A) signal: SV40 polyadenylation signal
   2891..3751    -  CDS            AmpR: β-lactamase; bla; confers resistance to ampicillin, carbenicillin, and related antibiotics
   3754..3850    -  promoter       AmpR promoter (fragment): bla
   3880..3904    -  CDS            KanR (fragment): aminoglycoside phosphotransferase; aph(3')-Ia; confers resistance to kanamycin
   4015..4603    +  rep_origin     ori: high-copy-number ColE1/pMB1/pBR322/pUC origin of replication
   4828..4845    +  terminator     rrnB T2 terminator (fragment): transcription terminator T2 from the E. coli rrnB gene
   4870..4889    -  CDS            lacZα (fragment): LacZα fragment of β-galactosidase; lacZ fragment
   5345..5361    +  protein_bind   lac operator: The lac repressor binds to the lac operator to inhibit transcription in E. coli. This inhibition can be relieved by adding lactose or isopropyl-β-D-thiogalactopyranoside (IPTG). lac repressor encoded by lacI
   5604..5907    +  enhancer       CMV enhancer: human cytomegalovirus immediate early enhancer
   5908..6111    +  promoter       CMV promoter: human cytomegalovirus (CMV) immediate early promoter
   6247..6290    +  intron         CMV intron (fragment): modified intron A from human cytomegalovirus
   6342..6360    +  promoter       SP6 promoter: promoter for bacteriophage SP6 RNA polymerase
   6364..6401    +  CDS            IgH signal sequence (fragment): signal sequence from the mouse immunoglobulin heavy chain variable region
   6489..7544    +  CDS            AMIGO1 (fragment): AMGO1_HUMAN - Also known as ALI2 From Homo sapiens (Human).
   7641..7820    +  CDS            Comp (fragment): COMP_RAT - Experimental evidence at protein level: Swiss-Prot protein existence level 1. May play a role in the structural integrity of cartilage via its interaction with other extracellular matrix proteins such as the collagens and fibronectin. Can mediate the interaction of chondrocytes with the cartilage extracellular matrix through interaction with cell surface integrin receptors. Could play a role in the pathogenesis of osteoarthritis. Potent suppressor of apoptosis in both primary chondrocytes and transformed cells. Suppresses apoptosis by blocking the activation of caspase-3 and by indu
   7808..1072    +  CDS            SEAP (fragment) (across the origin): secreted alkaline phosphatase from human placenta The natural enzyme has a C-terminal transmembrane sequence that is replaced by a GPI anchor.
