[The description below was written by a language model from this plasmid's Addgene catalogue record and pLannotate feature annotations shown in this document.]
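Description:
pD649-HAsp-AMIGO1-COMP5AP-AviTag-9xHis is a mammalian expression plasmid built on the pD649 backbone for producing a secreted, multimerised form of the extracellular domain of human AMIGO1 (also known as ALI2), an immunoglobulin-superfamily cell-surface protein. It is maintained in E. coli through a high-copy ColE1/pUC-type origin and selected with ampicillin via the β-lactamase gene. The sequenced record is about 8.2 kb. It also carries an SV40 promoter/EM7 promoter cassette driving a puromycin N-acetyltransferase gene with an SV40 polyadenylation signal, which could in principle support puromycin selection in mammalian cells, plus small remnants of f1 ori, KanR, ble and lacZα annotated only as fragments.

Expression is driven by the CMV enhancer and immediate-early promoter, followed by a fragment of CMV intron A and an SP6 promoter that can serve for in vitro transcription or as a sequencing priming site. The open reading frame begins with a heterologous signal peptide: the name indicates "HAsp", while the automated annotation matches a fragment of an immunoglobulin heavy-chain leader. It continues into the AMIGO1 ectodomain, cloned between retained NotI and AscI sites. Downstream, the backbone supplies the coiled-coil pentamerisation region of rat cartilage oligomeric matrix protein (COMP), human placental alkaline phosphatase, an AviTag for enzymatic biotinylation, and a polyhistidine tag (9xHis by name, annotated as 8xHis), ending at a bGH polyadenylation signal. The pentameric AP fusion raises avidity and gives an enzymatic readout, suiting it for use as a soluble probe in the human IgSF extracellular protein–protein interaction screen for which the collection was made. The depositor notes that some plasmids in this series may carry an IS4-like transposase insertion upstream of the CMV promoter; no such feature is annotated here.
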