Addgene plasmid #157350: pD649-HAsp-AMIGO1-COMP5AP-AviTag-9xHis
Purpose: Mammalian expression of cell-surface protein extracellular domain fused to COMP5AP-AviTag-9xHis. Protein is secreted from cells.
Depositing lab: Chris Garcia. Depositing organization: Stanford University. Publication: A Human IgSF Cell-Surface Interactome Reveals a Complex Network of Protein-Protein Interactions. Wojtowicz WM, Vielmetter J, Fernandes RA, Siepe DH, Eastman CL, Chisholm GB, Cox S, Klock H, Anderson PW, Rue SM, Miller JJ, Glaser SM, Bragstad ML, Vance J, Lam AW, Lesley SA, Zinn K, Garcia KC. Cell. 2020 Aug 20;182(4):1027-1043.e17. doi: 10.1016/j.cell.2020.07.025. PubMed 32822567.
Backbone
  Vector backbone: pD649
  Backbone size w/o insert (bp): 7153
  Vector type: Mammalian Expression
Growth in bacteria
  Bacterial resistance: Ampicillin, 100 μg/mL
  Growth temperature: 37°C
  Growth strain: DH5alpha
  Copy number: High Copy
Gene/Insert
  Gene/Insert name: AMIGO1 (alt name: AMGO1)
  Species: H. sapiens (human)
  Insert size (bp): 1035
  Entrez Gene: AMIGO1 (a.k.a. ALI2, AMIGO, AMIGO-1)
  Promoter: CMV/SP6
  Tag / fusion protein: COMP5AP-AviTag-9xHis (C terminal on backbone)
  Cloning method: Restriction Enzyme; 5′ cloning site GCGGCCGC (not destroyed); 3′ cloning site GGCGCGCC (not destroyed)
  Sequencing primers: 5′ ATTTAGGTGACACTATAG; 3′ CGTCGCACTCCATCACGGTG
Resource information
  A portion of this plasmid was derived from a plasmid made by: synthesis by ThermoFisher
Terms and licenses: Academic/Nonprofit Terms; Industry Terms: Not Available to Industry
Depositor comments: Some plasmids in this collection may have an IS4-like element ISVsa5 family transposase upstream of the CMV promoter.
How to cite: pD649-HAsp-AMIGO1-COMP5AP-AviTag-9xHis was a gift from Chris Garcia (Addgene plasmid # 157350 ; http://n2t.net/addgene:157350 ; RRID:Addgene_157350)
